>Addgene plasmid #140957 | pHB-4 | addgene full sequence | sequence record 334294 | Addgene NGS Result
TTTGTTTAACTTTAAGAAGGAGATATACATATGGCGACCGGCAAAGGCGCGGCAGCTTCCACGCAGGAAG
GCAAGTCCCAACCATTCAAGGTCACGCCGGGGCCATTCGATCCAGCCACATGGCTGGAATGGTCCCGCCA
GTGGCAGGGCACTGAAGGCAACGGCCACGCGGCCGCGTCCGGCATTCCGGGCCTGGATGCGCTGGCAGGC
GTCAAGATCGCGCCGGCGCAGCTGGGTGATATCCAGCAGCGCTACATGAAGGACTTCTCAGCGCTGTGGC
AGGCCATGGCCGAGGGCAAGGCCGAGGCCACCGGTCCGCTGCACGACCGGCGCTTCGCCGGCGACGCATG
GCGCACCAACCTCCCATATCGCTTCGCTGCCGCGTTCTACCTGCTCAATGCGCGCGCCTTGACCGAGCTG
GCCGATGCCGTCGAGGCCGATGCCAAGACCCGCCAGCGCATCCGCTTCGCGATCTCGCAATGGGTCGATG
CGATGTCGCCCGCCAACTTCCTTGCCACCAATCCCGAGGCGCAGCGCCTGCTGATCGAGTCGGGCGGCGA
ATCGCTGCGTGCCGGCGTGCGCAACATGATGGAAGACCTGACACGCGGCAAGATCTCGCAGACCGACGAG
AGCGCGTTTGAGGTCGGCCGCAATGTCGCGGTGACCGAAGGCGCCGTGGTCTTCGAGAACGAGTACTTCC
AGCTGTTGCAGTACAAGCCGCTGACCGACAAGGTGCACGCGCGCCCGCTGCTGATGGTGCCGCCGTGCAT
CAACAAGTACTACATCCTGGACCTGCAGCCGGAGAGCTCGCTGGTGCGCCATGTGGTGGAGCAGGGACAT
ACGGTGTTTCTGGTGTCGTGGCGCAATCCGGACGCCAGCATGGCCGGCAGCACCTGGGACGACTACATCG
AGCACGCGGCCATCCGCGCCATCGAAGTCGCGCGCGACATCAGCGGCCAGGACAAGATCAACGTGCTCGG
CTTCTGCGTGGGCGGCACCATTGTCTCGACCGCGCTGGCGGTGCTGGCCGCGCGCGGCGAGCACCCGGCC
GCCAGCGTCACGCTGCTGACCACGCTGCTGGACTTTGCCGACACGGGCATCCTCGACGTCTTTGTCGACG
AGGGCCATGTGCAGTTGCGCGAGGCCACGCTGGGCGGCGGCGCCGGCGCGCCGTGCGCGCTGCTGCGCGG
CCTTGAGCTGGCCAATACCTTCTCGTTCTTGCGCCCGAACGACCTGGTGTGGAACTACGTGGTCGACAAC
TACCTGAAGGGCAACACGCCGGTGCCGTTCGACCTGCTGTTCTGGAACGGCGACGCCACCAACCTGCCGG
GGCCGTGGTACTGCTGGTACCTGCGCCACACCTACCTGCAGAACGAGCTCAAGGTACCGGGCAAGCTGAC
CGTGTGCGGCGTGCCGGTGGACCTGGCCAGCATCGACGTGCCGACCTATATCTACGGCTCGCGCGAAGAC
CATATCGTGCCGTGGACCGCGGCCTATGCCTCGACCGCGCTGCTGGCGAACAAGCTGCGCTTCGTGCTGG
GTGCGTCGGGCCATATCGCCGGTGTGATCAACCCGCCGGCCAAGAACAAGCGCAGCCACTGGACTAACGA
TGCGCTGCCGGAGTCGCCGCAGCAATGGCTGGCCGGCGCCATCGAGCATCACGGCAGCTGGTGGCCGGAC
TGGACCGCATGGCTGGCCGGGCAGGCCGGCGCGAAACGCGCCGCGCCCGCCAACTATGGCAATGCGCGCT
ATCGCGCAATCGAACCCGCGCCTGGGCGATACGTCAAAGCCAAGGCATGACGCTTGCATGAGTGCCGGCG
TGCGTCATGCACGGCGCCGGCAGGCCTGCAGGTTCCCTCCCGTTTCCATTGAAAGGACTACACAATGACT
GACGTTGTCATCGTATCCGCCGCCCGCACCGCGGTCGGCAAGTTTGGCGGCTCGCTGGCCAAGATCCCGG
CACCGGAACTGGGTGCCGTGGTCATCAAGGCCGCGCTGGAGCGCGCCGGCGTCAAGCCGGAGCAGGTGAG
CGAAGTCATCATGGGCCAGGTGCTGACCGCCGGTTCGGGCCAGAACCCCGCACGCCAGGCCGCGATCAAG
GCCGGCCTGCCGGCGATGGTGCCGGCCATGACCATCAACAAGGTGTGCGGCTCGGGCCTGAAGGCCGTGA
TGCTGGCCGCCAACGCGATCATGGCGGGCGACGCCGAGATCGTGGTGGCCGGCGGCCAGGAAAACATGAG
CGCCGCCCCGCACGTGCTGCCGGGCTCGCGCGATGGTTTCCGCATGGGCGATGCCAAGCTGGTCGACACC
ATGATCGTCGACGGCCTGTGGGACGTGTACAACCAGTACCACATGGGCATCACCGCCGAGAACGTGGCCA
AGGAATACGGCATCACACGCGAGGCGCAGGATGAGTTCGCCGTCGGCTCGCAGAACAAGGCCGAAGCCGC
GCAGAAGGCCGGCAAGTTTGACGAAGAGATCGTCCCGGTGCTGATCCCGCAGCGCAAGGGCGACCCGGTG
GCCTTCAAGACCGACGAGTTCGTGCGCCAGGGCGCCACGCTGGACAGCATGTCCGGCCTCAAGCCCGCCT
TCGACAAGGCCGGCACGGTGACCGCGGCCAACGCCTCGGGCCTGAACGACGGCGCCGCCGCGGTGGTGGT
GATGTCGGCGGCCAAGGCCAAGGAACTGGGCCTGACCCCGCTGGCCACGATCAAGAGCTATGCCAACGCC
GGTGTCGATCCCAAGGTGATGGGCATGGGCCCGGTGCCGGCCTCCAAGCGCGCCCTGTCGCGCGCCGAGT
GGACCCCGCAAGACCTGGACCTGATGGAGATCAACGAGGCCTTTGCCGCGCAGGCGCTGGCGGTGCACCA
GCAGATGGGCTGGGACACCTCCAAGGTCAATGTGAACGGCGGCGCCATCGCCATCGGCCACCCGATCGGC
GCGTCGGGCTGCCGTATCCTGGTGACGCTGCTGCACGAGATGAAGCGCCGTGACGCGAAGAAGGGCCTGG
CCTCGCTGTGCATCGGCGGCGGCATGGGCGTGGCGCTGGCAGTCGAGCGCAAATAAGGAAGGGGTTTTCC
GGGGCCGCGCGCGGTTGGCGCGGACCCGGCGACGATAACGAAGCCAATCAAGGAGTGGACATGACTCAGC
GCATTGCGTATGTGACCGGCGGCATGGGTGGTATCGGAACCGCCATTTGCCAGCGGCTGGCCAAGGATGG
CTTTCGTGTGGTGGCCGGTTGCGGCCCCAACTCGCCGCGCCGCGAAAAGTGGCTGGAGCAGCAGAAGGCC
CTGGGCTTCGATTTCATTGCCTCGGAAGGCAATGTGGCTGACTGGGACTCGACCAAGACCGCATTCGACA
AGGTCAAGTCCGAGGTCGGCGAGGTTGATGTGCTGATCAACAACGCCGGTATCACCCGCGACGTGGTGTT
CCGCAAGATGACCCGCGCCGACTGGGATGCGGTGATCGACACCAACCTGACCTCGCTGTTCAACGTCACC
AAGCAGGTGATCGACGGCATGGCCGACCGTGGCTGGGGCCGCATCGTCAACATCTCGTCGGTGAACGGGC
AGAAGGGCCAGTTCGGCCAGACCAACTACTCCACCGCCAAGGCCGGCCTGCATGGCTTCACCATGGCACT
GGCGCAGGAAGTGGCGACCAAGGGCGTGACCGTCAACACGGTCTCTCCGGGCTATATCGCCACCGACATG
GTCAAGGCGATCCGCCAGGACGTGCTCGACAAGATCGTCGCGACGATCCCGGTCAAGCGCCTGGGCCTGC
CGGAAGAGATCGCCTCGATCTGCGCCTGGTTGTCGTCGGAGGAGTCCGGTTTCTCGACCGGCGCCGACTT
CTCGCTCAACGGCGGCCTGCATATGGGCTGATGGGCTGAAGGGTTTAAGCGAAGACGAACAATAAGGCCT
CCCAAATCGGGGGGCCTTTTTTATTGATAACAAAAAGGCAACACTATGACATCGGAAAACCCGTTACTGG
CGCTGCGAGAGAAAATCAGCGCGCTGGATGAAAAATTATTAGCGTTACTGGCAGAGAGGCGCGAATTCAA
ACAGAAAGGCCATGGGCTGGCCTCAGGCATTTGAGAAGCACACGGTCACACTGCTTCCGGTAGTCAATAA
ACCGGTAAACCAGCAATAGACATAAGCGGCTATTTAACGACCCTGCCCTGAACCGACGACCGGGTCGAAT
TTGCTTTCGAATTTCTGCCATTCATCCGCTTATTATCACTTATTCAGGCGTAGCAACCAGGCGTTTAAGG
GCACCAATAACTGCCTTAAAAAAATTACGCCCCGCCCTGCCACTCATCGCAGTACTGTTGTAATTCATTA
AGCATTCTGCCGACATGGAAGCCATCACAAACGGCATGATGAACCTGAATCGCCAGCGGCATCAGCACCT
TGTCGCCTTGCGTATAATATTTGCCCATGGTGAAAACGGGGGCGAAGAAGTTGTCCATATTGGCCACGTT
TAAATCAAAACTGGTGAAACTCACCCAGGGATTGGCTGAGACGAAAAACATATTCTCAATAAACCCTTTA
GGGAAATAGGCCAGGTTTTCACCGTAACACGCCACATCTTGCGAATATATGTGTAGAAACTGCCGGAAAT
CGTCGTGGTATTCACTCCAGAGCGATGAAAACGTTTCAGTTTGCTCATGGAAAACGGTGTAACAAGGGTG
AACACTATCCCATATCACCAGCTCACCGTCTTTCATTGCCATACGGAATTCCGGATGAGCATTCATCAGG
CGGGCAAGAATGTGAATAAAGGCCGGATAAAACTTGTGCTTATTTTTCTTTACGGTCTTTAAAAAGGCCG
TAATATCCAGCTGAACGGTCTGGTTATAGGTACATTGAGCAACTGACTGAAATGCCTCAAAATGTTCTTT
ACGATGCCATTGGGATATATCAACGGTGGTATATCCAGTGATTTTTTTCTCCATTTTAGCTTCCTTAGCT
CCTGAAAATCTCGATAACTCAAAAAATACGCCCGGTAGTGATCTTATTTCATTATGGTGAAAGTTGGAAC
CTCTTACGTGCCGATCAACGTCTCATTTTCGCCAAAAGTTGGCCCAGGGCTTCCCGGTATCAACAGGGAC
ACCAGGATTTATTTATTCTGCGAAGTGATCTTCCGTCACAGGTATTTATTCGGCGCAAAGTGCGTCGGGT
GATGCTGCCAACTTACTGATTTAGTGTATGATGGTGTTTTTGAGGTGCTCCAGTGGCTTCTGTTTCTATC
AGCTGTCCCTTTCACACAACATAGCCACGGGTGTTCAGCTACTGACGGGGTGGTGCGTAACGGCAAAAGC
ACCGCCGGACATCAGCGCTAGCGGAGTGTATACTGGCTTACTATGTTGGCACTGATGAGGGTGTCAGTGA
AGTGCTTCATGTGGCAGGAGAAAAAAGGCTGCACCGGTGCGTCAGCAGAATATGTGATACAGGATATATT
CCGCTTCCTCGCTCACTGACTCGCTACGCTCGGTCGTTCGACTGCGGCGAGCGGAAATGGCTTACGAACG
GGGCGGAGATTTCCTGGAAGATGCCAGGAAGATACTTAACAGGGAAGTGAGAGGGCCGCGGCAAAGCCGT
TTTTCCATAGGCTCCGCCCCCCTGACAAGCATCACGAAATCTGACGCTCAAATCAGTGGTGACGAAACCC
GACAGGACTATAAAGATACCAGGCGTTTCCCCCTGGCGGCTCCCTCGTGCGCTCTCCTGTTCCTGCCTTT
CGGTTTACCGGTGTCATTCCGCTGTTATGGCCGCGTTTGTCTCATTCCACGCCTGACACTCAGTTCCGGG
TAGGCAGTTCGCTCCAAGCTGGACTGTATGCACGAACCCCCCGTTCAGTCCGACCGCTGCGCCTTATCCG
GTAACTATCGTCTTGAGTCCAACCCGGAAAGACATGCAAAAGCACCACTGGCAGCAGCCACTGGTAATTG
ATTTAGAGGAGTTAGTCTTGAAGTCATGCGCCGGTTAAGGCTAAACTGAAAGGACAAGTTTTGGTGACTG
CGCTCCTCCAAGCCAGTTACCTCGGTTCAAAGAGTTGGTAGCTCAGAGAACCTTCGAAAAACCGCCCTGC
AAGGCGGTTTTTTCGTTTTCAGAGCAAGAGATTACGCGCAGACCAAAACGATCTCAAGAAGATCATCTTA
TTAATCAGATAAAATATTTCTAGATTTCAGTGCAATTTATCTCTTCAAATGTAGCACCTGAAGTCAGCCC
CATACGATATAAGTTGTAATTCTCATGTTTGACAGCTTATCACCCAGTCCTGCTCGCTTCGCTACTTGGC
CATACCCACGCCGAAACAAGCGCTCATGAGCCCGAAGTGGCGAGCCCGATCTTCCCCATCGGTGATGTCT
TCCCTCGACTCACACTTGGGAGCTTTTCATTCTGACTGCAACGGGCAATATGTCTCTGTGTGGATTAAAA
AAAGAGTGTCTGATAGCAGCTTCTGAACTGGTTACCTGCCGTGAGTAAATTAAAATTTTATTGACTTAGG
TCACTAAATACTTTAACCAATATAGGCATAGCGCACAGACAGATAAAAATTACAGAGTACACAACATCC
[63 nt withheld, positions 6580-6642]
TGACGCGTACAGGAAACACAGAAAAAAGCCCGCACCTGACAGTGCGGGCTTTTTTTTCGACCAAAGGTAA
CGAGGTAACAACCTAGAAATAAT
Features (pLannotate 1.2.2; 13 found; start..end, strand, type, name):
      1..23      +  RBS            RBS: efficient ribosome binding site from bacteriophage T7 gene 10 (Olins and Rangwala, 1989)
     31..1797    +  CDS            phaC: PHAC_CUPNH - Also known as phbC From Cupriavidus necator (strain ATCC 17699 / DSM 428 / KCTC 22496 / NCIMB 10442 / H16 / Stanier 337) (Ralstonia eutropha).
   1885..3063    +  CDS            phaA: THIL_CUPNH - Also known as phbA From Cupriavidus necator (strain ATCC 17699 / DSM 428 / KCTC 22496 / NCIMB 10442 / H16 / Stanier 337) (Ralstonia eutropha).
   3141..3878    +  CDS            phaB: PHAB_CUPNH - Also known as phbB From Cupriavidus necator (strain ATCC 17699 / DSM 428 / KCTC 22496 / NCIMB 10442 / H16 / Stanier 337) (Ralstonia eutropha).
   3966..4055    +  CDS            pheA (fragment): CMPDT_ECOLI - Experimental evidence at protein level: Swiss-Prot protein existence level 1. Catalyzes the Claisen rearrangement of chorismate to prephenate and the decarboxylation/dehydration of prephenate to phenylpyruvate. From Escherichia coli (strain K12).
   4295..4954    -  CDS            CmR: chloramphenicol acetyltransferase; cat; confers resistance to chloramphenicol
   4955..5057    -  promoter       cat promoter: promoter of the E. coli cat gene encoding chloramphenicol acetyltransferase
   5282..5338    +  CDS            insA (fragment): INA1_SHIDY - Protein inferred from homology: Swiss-Prot protein existence level 3. Absolutely required for transposition of IS1. From Shigella dysenteriae.
   5334..5360    +  misc_feature   bom (fragment): basis of mobility region from pBR322
   5459..5514    -  rep_origin     RSF ori (fragment): Plasmids containing the RSF 1030 origin of replication can be propagated in E. coli cells that contain additional plasmids with compatible origins.
   5602..6147    -  rep_origin     p15A ori: Plasmids containing the medium-copy-number p15A origin of replication can be propagated in E. coli cells that contain a second plasmid with the ColE1 origin.
   6300..6369    -  CDS            TcR (fragment): tetracycline efflux protein; tet; confers resistance to tetracycline
   6580..6699    +  ncRNA          Thr leader (sequence partly withheld): Accession: RF00506 - Threonine operon leader
