[The description below was written by a language model from this plasmid's Addgene catalogue record and pLannotate feature annotations shown in this document.]
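Description:
pHB-4 is a low-copy bacterial expression plasmid of about 6.7 kb, built on the pHB-2 backbone and designed to drive polyhydroxybutyrate (PHB) production in E. coli. It replicates from a p15A origin, which is compatible with ColE1-type plasmids and so allows it to be maintained alongside a second construct. Selection is by chloramphenicol, through a chloramphenicol acetyltransferase gene under its own cat promoter. Short fragments annotated as tetracycline resistance gene, bom, insA and RSF origin appear to be remnants of the pACYC-style backbone rather than functional elements, which fits the "pAC" designation in the record.

The payload is the roughly 3.8 kb phaCAB operon from Ralstonia eutropha (Cupriavidus necator) H16. It encodes the three enzymes of the PHB pathway in their native order: phaC (PHA synthase), phaA (β-ketothiolase) and phaB (acetoacetyl-CoA reductase). Together they condense acetyl-CoA to acetoacetyl-CoA, reduce it to 3-hydroxybutyryl-CoA and polymerise that monomer into intracellular PHB granules. A bacteriophage T7 gene 10 ribosome binding site sits immediately upstream of phaC. The feature table does not annotate a promoter for the operon, but a threonine operon leader lies just upstream on the circular map. Combined with the "thrC3" label in the stated purpose, this suggests a threonine-operon-derived promoter variant drives expression, although the record does not define it. A short pheA fragment downstream of phaB may mark a terminator region, which is likewise not stated. The associated work concerns using biopolymer bodies in bacteria to encapsulate hydrophobic products. The depositor notes that the plasmid is listed under a different identifier in the publication.
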