Addgene plasmid #140957: pHB-4
Purpose: For PHB production in E. coli (thrC3-pAC). Please note that this is listed as #140956 in the publication.
Depositing lab: Kang Zhou. Depositing organization: National University of Singapore. Publication: Using biopolymer bodies for encapsulation of hydrophobic products in bacterium. Liu Y, Low ZJ, Ma X, Liang H, Sinskey AJ, Stephanopoulos G, Zhou K. Metab Eng. 2020 Sep;61:206-214. doi: 10.1016/j.ymben.2020.04.006. Epub 2020 Apr 24. PubMed 32339760.
Backbone
  Vector backbone: pHB-2
  Backbone size w/o insert (bp): 2883
  Total vector size (bp): 6730
  Vector type: Bacterial Expression
Growth in bacteria
  Bacterial resistance: Chloramphenicol, 25 μg/mL
  Growth temperature: 37°C
  Growth strain: DH5alpha
  Copy number: Low Copy
Gene/Insert
  Gene/Insert name: phaCAB (alt name: polyhydroxybutyrate operon (from Ralstonia eutropha H16 chromosome 1))
  Species: Ralstonia eutropha H16
  Insert size (bp): 3847
  GenBank ID: AM260479.1, bases 1,557,353 to. 1,561,203
Terms and licenses: Academic/Nonprofit Terms; Industry Terms: Not Available to Industry
How to cite: pHB-4 was a gift from Kang Zhou (Addgene plasmid # 140957 ; http://n2t.net/addgene:140957 ; RRID:Addgene_140957)
